>Addgene plasmid #169200 | hp-66%GC-40bp | addgene full sequence | sequence record 335843 | Addgene NGS Result
CATGTCAATAATCGGCTGTCTTTCCTTATCATTCCTTCTAAATCCTCAAATGTATTATCTATTGACGGCT
CTAATCTATTAGTTGTTAGTGCTCCTAAAGATATTTTAGATAACCTTCCTCAATTCCTTTCA
[35 nt withheld, positions 133-167]
GGGTTTGATATTT
[32 nt withheld, positions 181-212]
ATTTGCTGCTGGCTCTCAGCGTGGCACTGTTGCAGGC
[41 nt withheld, positions 250-290]
TGGTGGTTCGTTCGGTATTTTTAAT
[68 nt withheld, positions 316-383]
A
[35 nt withheld, positions 385-419]
C
[38 nt withheld, positions 421-458]
G
[38 nt withheld, positions 460-497]
GATTGAGCGTCAAAATGTAGGTATTTCCATGAGCGTTTTTCCT
[38 nt withheld, positions 541-578]
C
[68 nt withheld, positions 580-647]
T
[309 nt withheld, positions 649-957]
C
[141 nt withheld, positions 959-1099]
CCTTTGACGTTGGAGTCCACGTTCTTT
[37 nt withheld, positions 1127-1163]
ACCCTATCTCGGGCTATTCTTTTGATTTATAAGGGATTTTGCCGATTTCGGAACCACCATCAAACAGGAT
TTTCGCCTGCTGGGGCAAACCAGCGTGGACCGCTTGCTGCAACTCTCTCAGCGGGCACGGCCAGGCTCCC
GCCCTCAGCATTTGCAGGTCCACGACGAGGTGCTGCTGGACGACGTGCTCCATTTTTATGGAGCACGTCG
TCCAGCAGCACCTCGTCGTGGACCTGCTTTGCTGTCTAGAGGATCCGACTATCGACCTCAGCGCTTTAAT
GCGGTAGTTTATCACAGTTAAATTGCTAACGCAGTCAGGCACCGTGTATGAAATCTAACAATGCGCTCAT
CGTCATCCTCGGCACCGTCACCCTGGATGCTGTAGGCATAGGCTTGGTTATGCCGGTACTGCCGGGCCTC
TTGCGGGATATCGTCCATTCCGACAGCATCGCCAGTCACTATGGCGTGCTGCTAGCGCTATATGCGTTGA
TGCAATTTCTATGCGCACCCGTTCTCGGAGCACTGTCCGACCGCTTTGGCCGCCGCCCAGTCCTGCTCGC
TTCGCTACTTGGAGCCACTATCGACTACGCGATCATGGCGACCACACCCGTCCTGTGGATCCTCTACGCC
GGACGCATCGTGGCCGGCATCACCGGCGCCACAGGTGCGGTTGCTGGCGCCTATATCGCCGACATCACCG
ATGGGGAAGATCGGGCTCGCCACTTCGGGCTCATGAGCGCTTGTTTCGGCGTGGGTATGGTGGCAGGCCC
CGTGGCCGGGGGACTGTTGGGCGCCATCTCCTTGCATGCACCATTCCTTGCGGCGGCGGTGCTCAACGGC
CTCAACCTACTACTGGGCTGCTTCCTAATGCAGGAGTCGCATAAGGGAGAGCGTCGACCGATGCCCTTGA
GAGCCTTCAACCCAGTCAGCTCCTTCCGGTGGGCGCGGGGCATGACTATCGTCGCCGCACTTATGACTGT
CTTCTTTATCATGCAACTCGTAGGACAGGTGCCGGCAGCGCTCTGGGTCATTTTCGGCGAGGACCGCTTT
CGCTGGAGCGCGACGATGATCGGCCTGTCGCTTGCGGTATTCGGAATCTTGCACGCCCTCGCTCAAGCCT
TCGTCACTGGTCCCGCCACCAAACGTTTCGGCGAGAAGCAGGCCATTATCGCCGGCATGGCGGCCGACGC
GCTGGGCTACGTCTTGCTGGCGTTCGCGACGCGAGGCTGGATGGCCTTCCCCATTATGATTCTTCTCGCT
TCCGGCGGCATCGGGATGCCCGCGTTGCAGGCCATGCTGTCCAGGCAGGTAGATGACGACCATCAGGGAC
AGCTTCAAGGATCGCTCGCGGCTCTTACCAGCCTAACTTCGATCATTGGACCGCTGATCGTCACGGCGAT
TTATGCCGCCTCGGCGAGCACATGGAACGGGTTGGCATGGATTGTAGGCGCCGCCCTATACCTTGTCTGC
CTCCCCGCGTTGCGTCGCGGTGCATGGAGCCGGGCCACCTCGACCTGAATGGAAGCCGGCGGCACCTCGC
TAACGGATTCACCACTCCAAGAATTGGAGCCAATCAATTCTTGCGGAGAACTGTGAATGCGCAAACCAAC
CCTTGGCAGAACATATCCATCGCGTCCGCCATCTCCAGCAGCCGCACGCGGCGCATCTCGGGCAGCGTTG
GGTCCTGGCCACGGGTGCGCATGATCGTGCTCCTGTCGTTGAGGACCCGGCTAGGCTGGCGGGGTTGCCT
TACTGGTTAGCAGAATGAATCACCGATACGCGAGCGAACGTGAAGCGACTGCAAGGGCGAATTCGCGGCC
GCTAAATTCAATTCGCCCTATAGTGAGTCGTATTACAATTCACTGGCCGTCGTTTTACAACGTCGTGACT
GGGAAAACCCTGGCGTTACCCAACTTAATCGCCTTGCAGCACATCCCCCTTTCGCCAGCTGGCGTAATAG
CGAAGAGGCCCGCACCGATCGCCCTTCCCAACAGTTGCGCAGCCTATACGTACGGCAGTTTAAGGTTTAC
ACCTATAAAAGAGAGAGCCGTTATCGTCTGTTTGTGGATGTACAGAGTGATATTATTGACACGCCGGGGC
GACGGATGGTGATCCCCCTGGCCAGTGCACGTCTGCTGTCAGATAAAGTCTCCCGTGAACTTTACCCGGT
GGTGCATATCGGGGATGAAAGCTGGCGCATGATGACCACCGATATGGCCAGTGTGCCGGTCTCCGTTATC
GGGGAAGAAGTGGCTGATCTCAGCCACCGCGAAAATGACATCAAAAACGCCATTAACCTGATGTTCTGGG
GAATATAAATGTCAGGCATGAGATTATCAAAAAGGATCTTCACCTAGATCCTTTTCACGTAGAAAGCCAG
TCCGCAGAAACGGTGCTGACCCCGGATGAATGTCAGCTACTGGGCTATCTGGACAAGGGAAAACGCAAGC
GCAAAGAGAAAGCAGGTAGCTTGCAGTGGGCTTACATGGCGATAGCTAGACTGGGCGGTTTTATGGACAG
CAAGCGAACCGGAATTGCCAGCTGGGGCGCCCTCTGGTAAGGTTGGGAAGCCCTGCAAAGTAAACTGGAT
GGCTTTCTTGCCGCCAAGGATCTGATGGCGCAGGGGATCAAGCTCTGATCAAGAGACAGGATGAGGATCG
TTTCGCATGATTGAACAAGATGGATTGCACGCAGGTTCTCCGGCCGCTTGGGTGGAGAGGCTATTCGGCT
ATGACTGGGCACAACAGACAATCGGCTGCTCTGATGCCGCCGTGTTCCGGCTGTCAGCGCAGGGGCGCCC
GGTTCTTTTTGTCAAGACCGACCTGTCCGGTGCCCTGAATGAACTGCAAGACGAGGCAGCGCGGCTATCG
TGGCTGGCCACGACGGGCGTTCCTTGCGCAGCTGTGCTCGACGTTGTCACTGAAGCGGGAAGGGACTGGC
TGCTATTGGGCGAAGTGCCGGGGCAGGATCTCCTGTCATCTCACCTTGCTCCTGCCGAGAAAGTATCCAT
CATGGCTGATGCAATGCGGCGGCTGCATACGCTTGATCCGGCTACCTGCCCATTCGACCACCAAGCGAAA
CATCGCATCGAGCGAGCACGTACTCGGATGGAAGCCGGTCTTGTCGATCAGGATGATCTGGACGAAGAGC
ATCAGGGGCTCGCGCCAGCCGAACTGTTCGCCAGGCTCAAGGCGAGCATGCCCGACGGCGAGGATCTCGT
CGTGACCCATGGCGATGCCTGCTTGCCGAATATCATGGTGGAAAATGGCCGCTTTTCTGGATTCATCGAC
TGTGGCCGGCTGGGTGTGGCGGACCGCTATCAGGACATAGCGTTGGCTACCCGTGATATTGCTGAAGAGC
TTGGCGGCGAATGGGCTGACCGCTTCCTCGTGCTTTACGGTATCGCCGCTCCCGATTCGCAGCGCATCGC
CTTCTATCGCCTTCTTGACGAGTTCTTCTGAATTATTAACGCTTACAATTTCCTGATGCGGTATTTTCTC
CTTACGCATCTGTGCGGTATTTCACACCGCATCAGGTGGCACTTTTCGGGGAAATGTGCGCGGAACCCCT
ATTTGTTTATTTTTCTAAATACATTCAAATATGTATCCGCTCATGAGATTATCAAAAAGGATCTTCACCT
AGATCCTTTTAAATTAAAAATGAAGTTTTAAATCAATCTAAAGTATATATGAGTAAACTTGGTCTGACAG
TTACCAATGCTTAATCAGTGAGGCACCTATCTCAGCGATCTGTCTATTTCGTTCATCCATAGTTGCCTGA
CTCCCCGTCGTGTAGATAACTACGATACGGGAGGGCTTACCATCTGGCCCCAGTGCTGCAATGATACCGC
GAGACCCACGCTCACCGGCTCCAGATTTATCAGCAATAAACCAGCCAGCCGGAAGGGCCGAGCGCAGAAG
TGGTCCTGCAACTTTATCCGCCTCCATCCAGTCTATTAATTGTTGCCGGGAAGCTAGAGTAAGTAGTTCG
CCAGTTAATAGTTTGCGCAACGTTGTTGCCATTGCTACAGGCATCGTGGTGTCACGCTCGTCGTTTGGTA
TGGCTTCATTCAGCTCCGGTTCCCAACGATCAAGGCGAGTTACATGATCCCCCATGTTGTGCAAAAAAGC
GGTTAGCTCCTTCGGTCCTCCGATCGTTGTCAGAAGTAAGTTGGCCGCAGTGTTATCACTCATGGTTATG
GCAGCACTGCATAATTCTCTTACTGTCATGCCATCCGTAAGATGCTTTTCTGTGACTGGTGAGTACTCAA
CCAAGTCATTCTGAGAATAGTGTATGCGGCGACCGAGTTGCTCTTGCCCGGCGTCAATACGGGATAATAC
CGCGCCACATAGCAGAACTTTAAAAGTGCTCATCATTGGAAAACGTTCTTCGGGGCGAAAACTCTCAAGG
ATCTTACCGCTGTTGAGATCCAGTTCGATGTAACCCACTCGTGCACCCAACTGATCTTCAGCATCTTTTA
CTTTCACCAGCGTTTCTGGGTGAGCAAAAACAGGAAGGCAAAATGCCGCAAAAAAGGGAATAAGGGCGAC
ACGGAAATGTTGAATACTCATACTCTTCCTTTTTCAATATTATTGAAGCATTTATCAGGGTTATTGTCTC
ATGACCAAAATCCCTTAACGTGAGTTTTCGTTCCACTGAGCGTCAGACCCCGTAGAAAAGATCAAAGGAT
CTTCTTGAGATCCTTTTTTTCTGCGCGTAATCTGCTGCTTGCAAACAAAAAAACCACCGCTACCAGCGGT
GGTTTGTTTGCCGGATCAAGAGCTACCAACTCTTTTTCCGAAGGTAACTGGCTTCAGCAGAGCGCAGATA
CCAAATACTGTTCTTCTAGTGTAGCCGTAGTTAGGCCACCACTTCAAGAACTCTGTAGCACCGCCTACAT
ACCTCGCTCTGCTAATCCTGTTACCAGTGGCTGCTGCCAGTGGCGATAAGTCGTGTCTTACCGGGTTGGA
CTCAAGACGATAGTTACCGGATAAGGCGCAGCGGTCGGGCTGAACGGGGGGTTCGTGCACACAGCCCAGC
TTGGAGCGAACGACCTACACCGAACTGAGATACCTACAGCGTGAGCTATGAGAAAGCGCCACGCTTCCCG
AAGGGAGAAAGGCGGACAGGTATCCGGTAAGCGGCAGGGTCGGAACAGGAGAGCGCACGAGGGAGCTTCC
AGGGGGAAACGCCTGGTATCTTTATAGTCCTGTCGGGTTTCGCCACCTCTGACTTGAGCGTCGATTTTTG
TGATGCTCGTCAGGGGGGCGGAGCCTATGGAAAAACGCCAGCAACGCGGCCTTTTTACGGTTCCTGGCCT
TTTGCTGGCCTTTTGCTCACATGTTCTTTCCTGCGTTATCCCCTGATTCTGTGGATAACCGTATTACCGC
CTTTGAGTGAGCTGATACCGCTCGCCGCAGCCGAACGACCGAGCGCAGCGAGTCAGTGAGCGAGGAAGCG
GAAGAGCGCCCAATACGCAAACCGCCTCTCCCCGCGCGTTGGCCGATTCATTAATGCAGCTGGCACGACA
GGTTTCCCGACTGGAAAGCGGGCAGTGAGCGCAACGCAATTAATGTGAGTTAGCTCACTCATTAGGCACC
CCAGGCTTTACACTTTATGCTTCCGGCTCGTATGTTGTGTGGAATTGTGAGCGGATAACAATTTCACACA
GGAAACAGCTATGACCATGATTACGCCAAGCTCAGAATTAACCCTCACTAAAGGGACTAGTCCTGCAGGT
TTAAACGAATTCGCCCTT
Features (pLannotate 1.2.2; 19 found; start..end, strand, type, name):
     35..846     +  CDS            M13 gene IV (fragment) (sequence partly withheld): pIV; IV; phage assembly
    834..1214    +  rep_origin     M13 ori (sequence partly withheld): M13 bacteriophage origin of replication; arrow indicates direction of (+) strand synthesis
   1215..1284    +  CDS            lacI (fragment): lac repressor; lacI; The lac repressor binds to the lac operator to inhibit transcription in E. coli. This inhibition can be relieved by adding lactose or isopropyl-β-D-thiogalactopyranoside (IPTG).
   1491..2681    +  CDS            TcR: tetracycline efflux protein; tet; confers resistance to tetracycline
   3000..3018    -  promoter       T7 promoter: promoter for bacteriophage T7 RNA polymerase
   3021..3168    +  CDS            lacZα (fragment): LacZα fragment of β-galactosidase; lacZ fragment
   3178..3481    +  CDS            ccdB (fragment): CcdB, a bacterial toxin that poisons DNA gyrase; ccdB; Plasmids containing the ccdB gene cannot be propagated in standard E. coli strains.
   3529..3798    +  CDS            tnpA (fragment): TN5P_ECOLX - Also known as tnp. Experimental evidence at protein level: Swiss-Prot protein existence level 1. Mediates transposition of transposon Tn5 by a 'cut and paste' mechanism. First, the monomeric transposase binds the 19 bp inverted DNA repeats flanking the transposon. Then, dimerization of the DNA- bound transposase creates a synaptic DNA complex. After nicking of the first DNA strand, excision of the transposon proceeds through a series of intermediates. The transposase then mediates the insertion of the transposon at a new site by strand transfer. The activity of the wild- type tran
   3830..4624    +  CDS            NeoR/KanR: aminoglycoside phosphotransferase from Tn5; aph(3')-II (or nptII); confers resistance to neomycin, kanamycin, and G418 (Geneticin®)
   4645..4695    -  misc_feature   bom (fragment): basis of mobility region from pBR322
   4722..4781    +  promoter       AmpR promoter (fragment): bla
   4874..5734    -  CDS            AmpR: β-lactamase; bla; confers resistance to ampicillin, carbenicillin, and related antibiotics
   5735..5787    -  promoter       AmpR promoter (fragment): bla
   5858..6446    +  rep_origin     ori: high-copy-number ColE1/pMB1/pBR322/pUC origin of replication
   6629..6721    +  CDS            lacI (fragment): lac repressor; lacI; The lac repressor binds to the lac operator to inhibit transcription in E. coli. This inhibition can be relieved by adding lactose or isopropyl-β-D-thiogalactopyranoside (IPTG).
   6734..6755    +  protein_bind   CAP binding site: CAP binding activates transcription in the presence of cAMP. E. coli catabolite activator protein
   6770..6800    +  promoter       lac promoter: promoter for the E. coli lac operon
   6808..6824    +  protein_bind   lac operator: The lac repressor binds to the lac operator to inhibit transcription in E. coli. This inhibition can be relieved by adding lactose or isopropyl-β-D-thiogalactopyranoside (IPTG). lac repressor encoded by lacI
   6869..6887    +  promoter       T3 promoter: promoter for bacteriophage T3 RNA polymerase
