[The description below was written by a language model from this plasmid's Addgene catalogue record and pLannotate feature annotations shown in this document.]
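Description:
hp-66%GC-40bp is a bacterial cloning plasmid built by TOPO cloning a synthetic insert of about 2.97 kb into the pCR-XL-2-TOPO backbone (about 3.96 kb), giving a sequenced construct of 6,921 nt. It is maintained at high copy in E. coli through a ColE1/pUC-type origin and is selected with kanamycin via the Tn5-derived NeoR/KanR gene. The feature table also finds an intact β-lactamase (AmpR) gene, although kanamycin is the only resistance listed in the catalogue entry. The cloning site carries the usual TOPO-vector elements: a lac promoter, operator and CAP site, flanking T3 and T7 promoters, and fragments of lacZα and ccdB. The ccdB part is annotated only as a fragment, and the plasmid is recorded as growing in a standard strain.

The payload is not an expression cassette but a DNA template named 66%GC-40bp-hairpin, which the name indicates contains a designed 40 bp hairpin of 66% GC content. The annotation does not mark the hairpin itself. In the region corresponding to the insert it instead detects M13-derived sequence (a gene IV fragment and the M13 origin), a short lacI fragment and a tetracycline resistance coding sequence. These most likely serve as flanking duplex DNA taken from other vectors rather than as functional elements, though the record does not say so.

The stated purpose is a force-activating hairpin substrate for a 3'-to-5' helicase. The associated work concerns force-activated DNA substrates that generate ssDNA and defined ssDNA/dsDNA structures in situ in optical-trapping assays. The plasmid thus appears to be a source of DNA for single-molecule helicase unwinding measurements. The depositor notes that the intentional hairpin interferes with sequencing, so the plasmid should be cut with BstXI before that region is read.
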