Addgene plasmid #169200: hp-66%GC-40bp
Purpose: Force-activating hairpin for 3'-to-5' helicase
Depositing lab: Tom Perkins. Depositing organization: University of Colorado, Boulder. Publication: Force-Activated DNA Substrates for In Situ Generation of ssDNA and Designed ssDNA/dsDNA Structures in an Optical-Trapping Assay. Taylor AMK, Okoniewski SR, Uyetake L, Perkins TT. Methods Mol Biol. 2022;2478:273-312. doi: 10.1007/978-1-0716-2229-2_10. PubMed 36063324.
Backbone
  Vector backbone: pCR-XL-2-TOPO
  Backbone size w/o insert (bp): 3956
  Vector type: Unspecified
Growth in bacteria
  Bacterial resistance: Kanamycin, 50 μg/mL
  Growth temperature: 37°C
  Growth strain: DH5alpha
  Copy number: High Copy
Gene/Insert
  Gene/Insert name: 66%GC-40bp-hairpin
  Species: Synthetic
  Insert size (bp): 2965
  Cloning method: TOPO Cloning
  Sequencing primers: 5′ GGA TAA CAA TTT CAC ACA GGA AAC AGC TAT GAC; 3′ GGT AAC GCC AGG GTT TTC CCA GTC AC
Terms and licenses: Academic/Nonprofit Terms; Industry Terms: Not Available to Industry
Depositor comments: Because this sequence contains an intentional hairpin the plasmid should be cut with BstXI when sequencing this region.
How to cite: hp-66%GC-40bp was a gift from Tom Perkins (Addgene plasmid # 169200 ; http://n2t.net/addgene:169200 ; RRID:Addgene_169200)
